>Addgene plasmid #143048 | TFORF0581 | addgene full sequence | sequence record 399035 | Addgene NGS Result
TTAATGTAGTCTTATGCAATACTCTTGTAGTCTTGCAACATGGTAACGATGAGTTAGCAACATGCCTTAC
AAGGAGAGAAAAAGCACCGTGCATGCCGATTGGTGGAAGTAAGGTGGTACGATCGTGCCTTATTAGGAAG
GCAACAGACGGGTCTGACATGGATTGGACGAACCACTGAATTGCCGCATTGCAGAGATATTGTATTTAAG
TGCCTAGCTCGATACATAAACGGGTCTCTCTGGTTAGACCAGATCTGAGCCTGGGAGCTCTCTGGCTAAC
TAGGGAACCCACTGCTTAAGCCTCAATAAAGCTTGCCTTGAGTGCTTCAAGTAGTGTGTGCCCGTCTGTT
GTGTGACTCTGGTAACTAGAGATCCCTCAGACCCTTTTAGTCAGTGTGGAAAATCTCTAGCAGTGGCGCC
CGAACAGGGACTTGAAAGCGAAAGGGAAACCAGAGGAGCTCTCTCGACGCAGGACTCGGCTTGCTGAAGC
GCGCACGGCAAGAGGCGAGGGGCGGCGACTGGTGAGTACGCCAAAAATTTTGACTAGCGGAGGCTAGAAG
GAGAGAGATGGGTGCGAGAGCGTCAGTATTAAGCGGGGGAGAATTAGATCGCGATGGGAAAAAATTCGGT
TAAGGCCAGGGGGAAAGAAAAAATATAAATTAAAACATATAGTATGGGCAAGCAGGGAGCTAGAACGATT
CGCAGTTAATCCTGGCCTGTTAGAAACATCAGAAGGCTGTAGACAAATACTGGGACAGCTACAACCATCC
CTTCAGACAGGATCAGAAGAACTTAGATCATTATATAATACAGTAGCAACCCTCTATTGTGTGCATCAAA
GGATAGAGATAAAAGACACCAAGGAAGCTTTAGACAAGATAGAGGAAGAGCAAAACAAAAGTAAGACCAC
CGCACAGCAAGCGGCCGCTGATCTTCAGACCTGGAGGAGGAGATATGAGGGACAATTGGAGAAGTGAATT
ATATAAATATAAAGTAGTAAAAATTGAACCATTAGGAGTAGCACCCACCAAGGCAAAGAGAAGAGTGGTG
CAGAGAGAAAAAAGAGCAGTGGGAATAGGAGCTTTGTTCCTTGGGTTCTTGGGAGCAGCAGGAAGCACTA
TGGGCGCAGCGTCAATGACGCTGACGGTACAGGCCAGACAATTATTGTCTGGTATAGTGCAGCAGCAGAA
CAATTTGCTGAGGGCTATTGAGGCGCAACAGCATCTGTTGCAACTCACAGTCTGGGGCATCAAGCAGCTC
CAGGCAAGAATCCTGGCTGTGGAAAGATACCTAAAGGATCAACAGCTCCTGGGGATTTGGGGTTGCTCTG
GAAAACTCATTTGCACCACTGCTGTGCCTTGGAATGCTAGTTGGAGTAATAAATCTCTGGAACAGATTTG
GAATCACACGACCTGGATGGAGTGGGACAGAGAAATTAACAATTACACAAGCTTAATACACTCCTTAATT
GAAGAATCGCAAAACCAGCAAGAAAAGAATGAACAAGAATTATTGGAATTAGATAAATGGGCAAGTTTGT
GGAATTGGTTTAACATAACAAATTGGCTGTGGTATATAAAATTATTCATAATGATAGTAGGAGGCTTGGT
AGGTTTAAGAATAGTTTTTGCTGTACTTTCTATAGTGAATAGAGTTAGGCAGGGATATTCACCATTATCG
TTTCAGACCCACCTCCCAACCCCGAGGGGACCCATGCATTGCATCTCAATTAGTCAGCAACCAGGTGTGG
AAAGTCCCCAGGCTCCCCAGCAGGCAGAAGTATGCAAAGCATGCGTCTCAATTAGTCAGCAACCATAGTC
CCGCCCCTAACTCCGCCCATCCCGCCCCTAACTCCGCCCAGTTCCGCCCATTCTCCGCCCCATGGCTGAC
TAATTTTTTTTATTTATGCAGAGGCCGAGGCCGCCTCGGCCTCTGAGCTATTCCAGAAGTAGTGAGGAGG
CTTTTTTGGAGGCCTAGGCTTTTGCAAAAAGCTTTCTAGAGGTACCACCGGAGCTTACCATGACCGAGTA
CAAGCCCACGGTGCGCCTCGCCACCCGCGACGACGTCCCCAGGGCCGTACGCACCCTCGCCGCCGCGTTC
GCCGACTACCCCGCCACGCGCCACACCGTCGATCCGGACCGCCACATCGAGCGGGTCACCGAGCTGCAAG
AACTCTTCCTCACGCGCGTCGGGCTCGACATCGGCAAGGTGTGGGTCGCGGACGACGGCGCCGCCGTGGC
GGTCTGGACCACGCCGGAGAGCGTCGAAGCGGGGGCGGTGTTCGCCGAGATCGGCCCGCGCATGGCCGAG
TTGAGCGGTTCCCGGCTGGCCGCGCAGCAACAGATGGAAGGCCTCCTGGCGCCGCACCGGCCCAAGGAGC
CCGCGTGGTTCCTGGCCACCGTCGGCGTCTCGCCCGACCACCAGGGCAAGGGTCTGGGCAGCGCCGTCGT
GCTCCCCGGAGTGGAGGCGGCCGAGCGCGCCGGGGTGCCCGCCTTCCTGGAGACCTCCGCGCCCCGCAAC
CTCCCCTTCTACGAGCGGCTCGGCTTCACCGTCACCGCCGACGTCGAGGTGCCCGAAGGACCGCGCACCT
GGTGCATGACCCGCAAGCCCGGTGCCAGTTAACGAATTCTAGATCTTGAGACAAATGGCAGTATTCATCC
ACAATTTTAAAAGAAAAGGGGGGATTGGGGGGTACAGTGCAGGGGAAAGAATAGTAGACATAATAGCAAC
AGACATACAAACTAAAGAATTACAAAAACAAATTACAAAAATTCAAAATTTTCGGGTTTATTACAGGGAC
AGCAGAGATCCACTTTGGCGCCGGCTCGAGGCCTGCAGGTGCAAAGATGGATAAAGTTTTAAACAGAGAG
GAATCTTTGCAGCTAATGGACCTTCTAGGTCTTGAAAGGAGTGGGAATTGGCTCCGGTGCCCGTCAGTGG
GCAGAGCGCACATCGCCCACAGTCCCCGAGAAGTTGGGGGGAGGGGTCGGCAATTGAACCGGTGCCTAGA
GAAGGTGGCGCGGGGTAAACTGGGAAAGTGATGTCGTGTACTGGCTCCGCCTTTTTCCCGAGGGTGGGGG
AGAACCGTATATAAGTGCAGTAGTCGCCGTGAACGTTCTTTTTCGCAACGGGTTTGCCGCCAGAACACAG
GTAAGTGCCGTGTGTGGTTCCCGCGGGCCTGGCCTCTTTACGGGTTATGGCCCTTGCGTGCCTTGAATTA
CTTCCACCTGGCTGCAGTACGTGATTCTTGATCCCGAGCTTCGGGTTGGAAGTGGGTGGGAGAGTTCGAG
GCCTTGCGCTTAAGGAGCCCCTTCGCCTCGTGCTTGAGTTGAGGCCTGGCCTGGGCGCTGGGGCCGCCGC
GTGCGAATCTGGTGGCACCTTCGCGCCTGTCTCGCTGCTTTCGATAAGTCTCTAGCCATTTAAAATTTTT
GATGACCTGCTGCGACGCTTTTTTTCTGGCAAGATAGTCTTGTAAATGCGGGCCAAGATCTGCACACTGG
TATTTCGGTTTTTGGGGCCGCGGGCGGCGACGGGGCCCGTGCGTCCCAGCGCACATGTTCGGCGAGGCGG
GGCCTGCGAGCGCGGCCACCGAGAATCGGACGGGGGTAGTCTCAAGCTGGCCGGCCTGCTCTGGTGCCTG
GCCTCGCGCCGCCGTGTATCGCCCCGCCCTGGGCGGCAAGGCTGGCCCGGTCGGCACCAGTTGCGTGAGC
GGAAAGATGGCCGCTTCCCGGCCCTGCTGCAGGGAGCTCAAAATGGAGGACGCGGCGCTCGGGAGAGCGG
GCGGGTGAGTCACCCACACAAAGGAAAAGGGCCTTTCCGTCCTCAGCCGTCGCTTCATGTGACTCCACGG
AGTACCGGGCGCCGTCCAGGCACCTCGATTAGTTCTCGAGCTTTTGGAGTACGTCGTCTTTAGGTTGGGG
GGAGGGGTTTTATGCGATGGAGTTTCCCCACACTGAGTGGGTGGAGACTGAAGTTAGGCCAGCTTGGCAC
TTGATGTAATTCTCCTTGGAATTTGCCCTTTTTGAGTTTGGATCTTGGTTCATTCTCAAGCCTCAGACAG
TGGTTCAAAGTTTTTTTCTTCCATTTCAGGTGTCGTGAGGCTAGCACCGCCACCATGGACTCAGTGGCCT
TTGAGGATGTGGCTGTGAACTTCACCCAGGAGGAGTGGGCTTTGCTGAGTCCTTCCCAGAAGAATCTCTA
CAGAGATGTGACGCTGGAAACCTTCAGGAACCTGGCCTCGGTCGGAATCCAATGGAAAGACCAGGACATT
GAGAATCTGTACCAAAACCTGGGGATTAAGCTAAGAAGTCTGGTGGAGAGACTCTGTGGACGTAAAGAAG
GGAATGAACACAGAGAAACTTTCAGCCAGATTCCTGATTGTCACCTGAACAAGAAAAGTCAAACTGGAGT
GAAACCATGCAAATGCAGCGTGTGTGGGAAAGTCTTCCTCCGTCATTCATTCCTGGACAGGCACATGAGA
GCTCATGCTGGACACAAACGATCTGAGTGTGGTGGGGAATGGAGAGAGACGCCCCGTAAACAGAAACAAC
ATGGGAAAGCCTCCATTTCCCCCAGTAGTGGTGCACGGCGCACAGTAACACCAACTCGAAAGAGACCTTA
TGAATGCAAGGTGTGCGGGAAAGCCTTTAATTCTCCCAATTTATTTCAAATCCATCAAAGAACTCACACT
GGAAAGAGGTCCTATAAATGTAGGGAAATAGTGAGAGCCTTCACAGTTTCCAGTTTCTTTCGAAAACATG
GAAAAATGCATACTGGAGAAAAACGCTATGAATGTAAATACTGTGGAAAACCTATCGATTATCCCAGTTT
ATTTCAAATTCATGTTAGAACTCACACTGGAGAAAAACCTTACAAATGTAAACAATGTGGTAAAGCCTTC
ATTTCCGCAGGTTACCTTCGGACACATGAAATCAGATCTCACGCGCTGGAGAAATCCCACCAATGTCAGG
AATGTGGGAAAAAACTCAGTTGTTCCAGTTCCCTTCACAGACATGAAAGAACTCATAGTGGAGGAAAACT
CTACGAATGTCAAAAATGTGCCAAAGTCTTTAGATGTCCCACGTCCCTTCAAGCACATGAAAGAGCTCAC
ACTGGAGAAAGACCTTATGAATGTAATAAATGTGGTAAAACCTTCAATTATCCCAGTTGTTTTCGAAGAC
ATAAAAAAACTCATAGTGGAGAAAAGCCATATGAATGTACAAGGTGTGGTAAAGCCTTTGGGTGGTGCAG
TTCCCTCCGAAGACATGAAATGACTCACACTGGAGAAAAACCCTTTGATTGTAAACAGTGTGGTAAAGTC
TTTACTTTTTCAAATTACCTTAGACTTCATGAAAGAACTCATTTGGCCGGGCGTAGCCAGTGCTTTGGCA
GGAGGCAGGGGGATCACCTGAGCCCAGGAGTTTAGTAATGAACTAGTCCGTAACTTGAAAGTATTTCGAT
TTCTTGGCTTTATATATCTTGTGGAAAGGACGAGCGATGACGTACATATATGAACGTACGCGTTAAGTCG
ACAATCAACCTCTGGATTACAAAATTTGTGAAAGATTGACTGGTATTCTTAACTATGTTGCTCCTTTTAC
GCTATGTGGATACGCTGCTTTAATGCCTTTGTATCATGCTATTGCTTCCCGTATGGCTTTCATTTTCTCC
TCCTTGTATAAATCCTGGTTGCTGTCTCTTTATGAGGAGTTGTGGCCCGTTGTCAGGCAACGTGGCGTGG
TGTGCACTGTGTTTGCTGACGCAACCCCCACTGGTTGGGGCATTGCCACCACCTGTCAGCTCCTTTCCGG
GACTTTCGCTTTCCCCCTCCCTATTGCCACGGCGGAACTCATCGCCGCCTGCCTTGCCCGCTGCTGGACA
GGGGCTCGGCTGTTGGGCACTGACAATTCCGTGGTGTTGTCGGGGAAATCATCGTCCTTTCCTTGGCTGC
TCGCCTGTGTTGCCACCTGGATTCTGCGCGGGACGTCCTTCTGCTACGTCCCTTCGGCCCTCAATCCAGC
GGACCTTCCTTCCCGCGGCCTGCTGCCGGCTCTGCGGCCTCTTCCGCGTCTTCGCCTTCGCCCTCAGACG
AGTCGGATCTCCCTTTGGGCCGCCTCCCCGCGTCGACTTTAAGACCAATGACTTACAAGGCAGCTGTAGA
TCTTAGCCACTTTTTAAAAGAAAAGGGGGGACTGGAAGGGCTAATTCACTCCCAACGAAGACAAGATCTG
CTTTTTGCTTGTACTGGGTCTCTCTGGTTAGACCAGATCTGAGCCTGGGAGCTCTCTGGCTAACTAGGGA
ACCCACTGCTTAAGCCTCAATAAAGCTTGCCTTGAGTGCTTCAAGTAGTGTGTGCCCGTCTGTTGTGTGA
CTCTGGTAACTAGAGATCCCTCAGACCCTTTTAGTCAGTGTGGAAAATCTCTAGCAGTACGTATAGTAGT
TCATGTCATCTTATTATTCAGTATTTATAACTTGCAAAGAAATGAATATCAGAGAGTGAGAGGAACTTGT
TTATTGCAGCTTATAATGGTTACAAATAAAGCAATAGCATCACAAATTTCACAAATAAAGCATTTTTTTC
ACTGCATTCTAGTTGTGGTTTGTCCAAACTCATCAATGTATCTTATCATGTCTGGCTCTAGCTATCCCGC
CCCTAACTCCGCCCATCCCGCCCCTAACTCCGCCCAGTTCCGCCCATTCTCCGCCCCATGGCTGACTAAT
TTTTTTTATTTATGCAGAGGCCGAGGCCGCCTCGGCCTCTGAGCTATTCCAGAAGTAGTGAGGAGGCTTT
TTTGGAGGCCTAGGGACGTACCCAATTCGCCCTATAGTGAGTCGTATTACGCGCGCTCACTGGCCGTCGT
TTTACAACGTCGTGACTGGGAAAACCCTGGCGTTACCCAACTTAATCGCCTTGCAGCACATCCCCCTTTC
GCCAGCTGGCGTAATAGCGAAGAGGCCCGCACCGATCGCCCTTCCCAACAGTTGCGCAGCCTGAATGGCG
AATGGG
[124 nt withheld, positions 7007-7130]
C
[91 nt withheld, positions 7132-7222]
A
[49 nt withheld, positions 7224-7272]
CCTTTGACGTTGGAGTCCACGTTCTTT
[37 nt withheld, positions 7300-7336]
ACCCTATCTCGGTCTATTCTTTTGATTTATAAGGGATTTTGCCGATTTCGGCCTATTGGTTAAAAAATGA
GCTGATTTAACAAAAATTTAACGCGAATTTTAACAAAATATTAACGCTTACAATTTAGGTGGCACTTTTC
GGGGAAATGTGCGCGGAACCCCTATTTGTTTATTTTTCTAAATACATTCAAATATGTATCCGCTCATGAG
ACAATAACCCTGATAAATGCTTCAATAATATTGAAAAAGGAAGAGTATGAGTATTCAACATTTCCGTGTC
GCCCTTATTCCCTTTTTTGCGGCATTTTGCCTTCCTGTTTTTGCTCACCCAGAAACGCTGGTGAAAGTAA
AAGATGCTGAAGATCAGTTGGGTGCACGAGTGGGTTACATCGAACTGGATCTCAACAGCGGTAAGATCCT
TGAGAGTTTTCGCCCCGAAGAACGTTTTCCAATGATGAGCACTTTTAAAGTTCTGCTATGTGGCGCGGTA
TTATCCCGTATTGACGCCGGGCAAGAGCAACTCGGTCGCCGCATACACTATTCTCAGAATGACTTGGTTG
AGTACTCACCAGTCACAGAAAAGCATCTTACGGATGGCATGACAGTAAGAGAATTATGCAGTGCTGCCAT
AACCATGAGTGATAACACTGCGGCCAACTTACTTCTGACAACGATCGGAGGACCGAAGGAGCTAACCGCT
TTTTTGCACAACATGGGGGATCATGTAACTCGCCTTGATCGTTGGGAACCGGAGCTGAATGAAGCCATAC
CAAACGACGAGCGTGACACCACGATGCCTGTAGCAATGGCAACAACGTTGCGCAAACTATTAACTGGCGA
ACTACTTACTCTAGCTTCCCGGCAACAATTAATAGACTGGATGGAGGCGGATAAAGTTGCAGGACCACTT
CTGCGCTCGGCCCTTCCGGCTGGCTGGTTTATTGCTGATAAATCTGGAGCCGGTGAGCGTGGGTCTCGCG
GTATCATTGCAGCACTGGGGCCAGATGGTAAGCCCTCCCGTATCGTAGTTATCTACACGACGGGGAGTCA
GGCAACTATGGATGAACGAAATAGACAGATCGCTGAGATAGGTGCCTCACTGATTAAGCATTGGTAACTG
TCAGACCAAGTTTACTCATATATACTTTAGATTGATTTAAAACTTCATTTTTAATTTAAAAGGATCTAGG
TGAAGATCCTTTTTGATAATCTCATGACCAAAATCCCTTAACGTGAGTTTTCGTTCCACTGAGCGTCAGA
CCCCGTAGAAAAGATCAAAGGATCTTCTTGAGATCCTTTTTTTCTGCGCGTAATCTGCTGCTTGCAAACA
AAAAAACCACCGCTACCAGCGGTGGTTTGTTTGCCGGATCAAGAGCTACCAACTCTTTTTCCGAAGGTAA
CTGGCTTCAGCAGAGCGCAGATACCAAATACTGTTCTTCTAGTGTAGCCGTAGTTAGGCCACCACTTCAA
GAACTCTGTAGCACCGCCTACATACCTCGCTCTGCTAATCCTGTTACCAGTGGCTGCTGCCAGTGGCGAT
AAGTCGTGTCTTACCGGGTTGGACTCAAGACGATAGTTACCGGATAAGGCGCAGCGGTCGGGCTGAACGG
GGGGTTCGTGCACACAGCCCAGCTTGGAGCGAACGACCTACACCGAACTGAGATACCTACAGCGTGAGCT
ATGAGAAAGCGCCACGCTTCCCGAAGGGAGAAAGGCGGACAGGTATCCGGTAAGCGGCAGGGTCGGAACA
GGAGAGCGCACGAGGGAGCTTCCAGGGGGAAACGCCTGGTATCTTTATAGTCCTGTCGGGTTTCGCCACC
TCTGACTTGAGCGTCGATTTTTGTGATGCTCGTCAGGGGGGCGGAGCCTATGGAAAAACGCCAGCAACGC
GGCCTTTTTACGGTTCCTGGCCTTTTGCTGGCCTTTTGCTCACATGTTCTTTCCTGCGTTATCCCCTGAT
TCTGTGGATAACCGTATTACCGCCTTTGAGTGAGCTGATACCGCTCGCCGCAGCCGAACGACCGAGCGCA
GCGAGTCAGTGAGCGAGGAAGCGGAAGAGCGCCCAATACGCAAACCGCCTCTCCCCGCGCGTTGGCCGAT
TCATTAATGCAGCTGGCACGACAGGTTTCCCGACTGGAAAGCGGGCAGTGAGCGCAACGCAATTAATGTG
AGTTAGCTCACTCATTAGGCACCCCAGGCTTTACACTTTATGCTTCCGGCTCGTATGTTGTGTGGAATTG
TGAGCGGATAACAATTTCACACAGGAAACAGCTATGACCATGATTACGCCAAGCGCGCAATTAACCCTCA
CTAAAGGGAACAAAAGCTGGAGCTGCAAGC
Features (pLannotate 1.2.2; 31 found; start..end, strand, type, name):
      5..231     +  promoter       RSV promoter: Rous sarcoma virus enhancer/promoter
    232..412     +  LTR            5' LTR (truncated): truncated 5' long terminal repeat (LTR) from HIV-1
    459..584     +  misc_feature   HIV-1 Ψ: packaging signal of human immunodeficiency virus type 1
    568..931     +  CDS            HIV-1 gag (fragment): gag protein from human immunodeficiency virus 1; gag
   1077..1310    +  misc_feature   RRE: The Rev response element (RRE) of HIV-1 allows for Rev-dependent mRNA export from the nucleus to the cytoplasm.
   1687..1713    +  CDS            Rev (fragment): human immunodeficiency virus 1 (HIV-1) Rev protein; rev; enhances nuclear export of unspliced and incompletely spliced viral mRNAs
   1720..1743    +  promoter       SV40 promoter (fragment): SV40 early promoter
   1744..1815    +  promoter       SV40 promoter (fragment): SV40 enhancer and early promoter
   1839..1974    +  rep_origin     SV40 ori: SV40 origin of replication
   2020..2616    +  CDS            PuroR (fragment): puromycin N-acetyltransferase; pac from Streptomyces; confers resistance to puromycin
   2665..2782    +  misc_feature   cPPT/CTS: central polypurine tract and central termination sequence of HIV-1
   2847..2913    +  CDS            small t antigen (fragment): SV40 (simian virus 40) small t antigen
   2920..4098    +  promoter       EF-1α promoter: strong constitutive promoter for human elongation factor EF-1α
   4115..5422    +  CDS            ZNF101: ZN101_HUMAN - Experimental evidence at protein level: Swiss-Prot protein existence level 1. May be involved in transcriptional regulation. From Homo sapiens (Human).
   5438..5491    +  promoter       U6 promoter (fragment): RNA polymerase III promoter for human U6 snRNA
   5533..6121    +  misc_feature   WPRE: woodchuck hepatitis virus posttranscriptional regulatory element
   6172..6191    +  misc_feature   cPPT/CTS (fragment): central polypurine tract and central termination sequence of HIV-1
   6193..6426    +  LTR            3' LTR (ΔU3): self-inactivating 3' long terminal repeat (LTR) from HIV-1
   6504..6625    +  polyA_signal   SV40 poly(A) signal: SV40 polyadenylation signal
   6665..6800    +  rep_origin     SV40 ori: SV40 origin of replication
   6821..6839    -  promoter       T7 promoter: promoter for bacteriophage T7 RNA polymerase
   6847..7002    +  CDS            lacZα (fragment): LacZα fragment of β-galactosidase; lacZ fragment
   7007..7435    +  rep_origin     f1 ori (sequence partly withheld): f1 bacteriophage origin of replication; arrow indicates direction of (+) strand synthesis
   7488..7592    +  promoter       AmpR promoter: bla
   7593..8453    +  CDS            AmpR: β-lactamase; bla; confers resistance to ampicillin, carbenicillin, and related antibiotics
   8624..9212    +  rep_origin     ori: high-copy-number ColE1/pMB1/pBR322/pUC origin of replication
   9395..9487    +  CDS            lacI (fragment): lac repressor; lacI; The lac repressor binds to the lac operator to inhibit transcription in E. coli. This inhibition can be relieved by adding lactose or isopropyl-β-D-thiogalactopyranoside (IPTG).
   9500..9521    +  protein_bind   CAP binding site: CAP binding activates transcription in the presence of cAMP. E. coli catabolite activator protein
   9536..9566    +  promoter       lac promoter: promoter for the E. coli lac operon
   9574..9590    +  protein_bind   lac operator: The lac repressor binds to the lac operator to inhibit transcription in E. coli. This inhibition can be relieved by adding lactose or isopropyl-β-D-thiogalactopyranoside (IPTG). lac repressor encoded by lacI
   9635..9653    +  promoter       T3 promoter: promoter for bacteriophage T3 RNA polymerase
