[The description below was written by a language model from this plasmid's Addgene catalogue record and pLannotate feature annotations shown in this document.]
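Description:
TFORF0581 is a third-generation-style, self-inactivating lentiviral expression plasmid built on the pLX_TRC317 backbone and carrying the human zinc finger protein ZNF101 (also known as HZF12) as its open reading frame. It belongs to a barcoded transcription factor ORF collection in which each clone has a unique 24-bp barcode, so that the transcription factor delivered to a given cell can be identified in pooled overexpression screens. In bacteria the plasmid replicates from a high-copy ColE1/pUC-type origin and is selected with ampicillin through the β-lactamase gene. An f1 origin and remnants of a lac/T7/T3 cloning region are also present in the backbone. The depositor notes that the plasmid can recombine, as is common for LTR-containing vectors.

The viral portion is driven by an RSV promoter fused to a truncated HIV-1 5' LTR, which makes genomic RNA production in packaging cells Tat-independent. It is followed by the Ψ packaging signal with a gag fragment, the Rev response element for nuclear export of the unspliced genome, and a cPPT/CTS that aids nuclear import. An SV40 early promoter drives puromycin N-acetyltransferase for selection of transduced mammalian cells. Downstream, the EF-1α promoter provides strong constitutive expression of ZNF101. After the ORF, a short region annotated as a U6 promoter fragment lies before the WPRE. The barcode itself is not annotated in the feature table, so its position is not stated. The WPRE enhances transcript stability and expression, and the ΔU3 3' LTR inactivates the viral promoter after integration. An SV40 polyadenylation signal lies outside the LTR. No epitope tag or fluorescent reporter is annotated.
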