Addgene plasmid #143048: TFORF0581
Purpose: Lentiviral vector for overexpressing transcription factor ORFs with unique 24-bp barcodes. Barcodes facilitate identification of transcription factors in pooled screens.
Depositing lab: Feng Zhang. Depositing organization: Broad Institute. Publication: A transcription factor atlas of directed differentiation. Joung J, Ma S, Tay T, Geiger-Schuller KR, Kirchgatterer PC, Verdine VK, Guo B, Arias-Garcia MA, Allen WE, Singh A, Kuksenko O, Abudayyeh OO, Gootenberg JS, Fu Z, Macrae RK, Buenrostro JD, Regev A, Zhang F. Cell. 2023 Jan 5;186(1):209-229.e26. doi: 10.1016/j.cell.2022.11.026. PubMed 36608654.
Backbone
  Vector backbone: pLX_TRC317
  Backbone manufacturer: Broad Institute Genetic Perturbation Platform
  Backbone size w/o insert (bp): 8264
  Vector type: Mammalian Expression, Lentiviral
  Selectable markers: Puromycin
Growth in bacteria
  Bacterial resistance: Ampicillin, 100 μg/mL
  Growth temperature: 37°C
  Growth strain: NEB Stable
  Copy number: High Copy
Gene/Insert
  Gene/Insert name: ZNF101
  Species: H. sapiens (human)
  Insert size (bp): 1412
  Entrez Gene: ZNF101 (a.k.a. HZF12)
  Promoter: EF1a
  Cloning method: Unknown
  Sequencing primers: 5′ GGGTGGAGACTGAAGTTAGGCCAG; 3′ CACATAGCGTAAAAGGAGCAACATAG
Terms and licenses: Academic/Nonprofit Terms; Industry Terms: Not Available to Industry
Depositor comments: NM_033204,ENST00000318110,ENST00000592502 . The transcription factor ORF portion of this plasmid was synthesized by Genewiz. Please test multiple small colonies in case of plasmid recombination. To make this collection available in a timely manner, a portion of this collection was not fully sequenced by Addgene. If an Addgene verified full plasmid sequence is not available, please contact us prior to placing an order to request the full sequence.
How to cite: TFORF0581 was a gift from Feng Zhang (Addgene plasmid # 143048 ; http://n2t.net/addgene:143048 ; RRID:Addgene_143048)
