>Addgene plasmid #143048 | TFORF0581 | depositor partial sequence | sequence record 281282 | Insert
ACCGCCACCATGGACTCAGTGGCCTTTGAGGATGTGGCTGTGAACTTCACCCAGGAGGAGTGGGCTTTGC
TGAGTCCTTCCCAGAAGAATCTCTACAGAGATGTGACGCTGGAAACCTTCAGGAACCTGGCCTCGGTCGG
AATCCAATGGAAAGACCAGGACATTGAGAATCTGTACCAAAACCTGGGGATTAAGCTAAGAAGTCTGGTG
GAGAGACTCTGTGGACGTAAAGAAGGGAATGAACACAGAGAAACTTTCAGCCAGATTCCTGATTGTCACC
TGAACAAGAAAAGTCAAACTGGAGTGAAACCATGCAAATGCAGCGTGTGTGGGAAAGTCTTCCTCCGTCA
TTCATTCCTGGACAGGCACATGAGAGCTCATGCTGGACACAAACGATCTGAGTGTGGTGGGGAATGGAGA
GAGACGCCCCGTAAACAGAAACAACATGGGAAAGCCTCCATTTCCCCCAGTAGTGGTGCACGGCGCACAG
TAACACCAACTCGAAAGAGACCTTATGAATGCAAGGTGTGCGGGAAAGCCTTTAATTCTCCCAATTTATT
TCAAATCCATCAAAGAACTCACACTGGAAAGAGGTCCTATAAATGTAGGGAAATAGTGAGAGCCTTCACA
GTTTCCAGTTTCTTTCGAAAACATGGAAAAATGCATACTGGAGAAAAACGCTATGAATGTAAATACTGTG
GAAAACCTATCGATTATCCCAGTTTATTTCAAATTCATGTTAGAACTCACACTGGAGAAAAACCTTACAA
ATGTAAACAATGTGGTAAAGCCTTCATTTCCGCAGGTTACCTTCGGACACATGAAATCAGATCTCACGCG
CTGGAGAAATCCCACCAATGTCAGGAATGTGGGAAAAAACTCAGTTGTTCCAGTTCCCTTCACAGACATG
AAAGAACTCATAGTGGAGGAAAACTCTACGAATGTCAAAAATGTGCCAAAGTCTTTAGATGTCCCACGTC
CCTTCAAGCACATGAAAGAGCTCACACTGGAGAAAGACCTTATGAATGTAATAAATGTGGTAAAACCTTC
AATTATCCCAGTTGTTTTCGAAGACATAAAAAAACTCATAGTGGAGAAAAGCCATATGAATGTACAAGGT
GTGGTAAAGCCTTTGGGTGGTGCAGTTCCCTCCGAAGACATGAAATGACTCACACTGGAGAAAAACCCTT
TGATTGTAAACAGTGTGGTAAAGTCTTTACTTTTTCAAATTACCTTAGACTTCATGAAAGAACTCATTTG
GCCGGGCGTAGCCAGTGCTTTGGCAGGAGGCAGGGGGATCACCTGAGCCCAGGAGTTTAGTAATGAACTA
GTCCGTAACTTGAAAGTATTTCGATTTCTTGGCTTTATATATCTTGTGGAAAGGACGAGCGATGACGTAC
ATATATGAACGT
