>Addgene plasmid #143048 | TFORF0581 | depositor partial sequence | sequence record 281283 | Barcode
GCGATGACGTACATATATGAACGT
